>Addgene plasmid #139138 | pJBL6661 | addgene full sequence | sequence record 275201 | Addgene NGS Result
CTGAAACCTCAGGCATTTGAGAAGCACACGGTCACACTGCTTCCGGTAGTCAATAAACCGGTAAACCAGC
AATAGACATAAGCGGCTATTTAACGACCCTGCCCTGAACCGACGACCGGGTCATCGTGGCCGGATCTTGC
GGCCCCTCGGCTTGAACGAATTGTTAGACATTATTTGCCGACTACCTTGGTGATCTCGCCTTTCACGTAG
TGGACAAATTCTTCCAACTGATCTGCGCGCGAGGCCAAGCGATCTTCTTCTTGTCCAAGATAAGCCTGTC
TAGCTTCAAGTATGACGGGCTGATACTGGGCCGGCAGGCGCTCCATTGCCCAGTCGGCAGCGACATCCTT
CGGCGCGATTTTGCCGGTTACTGCGCTGTACCAAATGCGGGACAACGTAAGCACTACATTTCGCTCATCG
CCAGCCCAGTCGGGCGGCGAGTTCCATAGCGTTAAGGTTTCATTTAGCGCCTCAAATAGATCCTGTTCAG
GAACCGGATCAAAGAGTTCCTCCGCCGCTGGACCTACCAAGGCAACGCTATGTTCTCTTGCTTTTGTCAG
CAAGATAGCCAGATCAATGTCGATCGTGGCTGGCTCGAAGATACCTGCAAGAATGTCATTGCGCTGCCAT
TCTCCAAATTGCAGTTCGCGCTTAGCTGGATAACGCCACGGAATGATGTCGTCGTGCACAACAATGGTGA
CTTCTACAGCGCGGAGAATCTCGCTCTCTCCAGGGGAAGCCGAAGTTTCCAAAAGGTCGTTGATCAAAGC
TCGCCGCGTTGTTTCATCAAGCCTTACGGTCACCGTAACCAGCAAATCAATATCACTGTGTGGCTTCAGG
CCGCCATCCACTGCGGAGCCGTACAAATGTACGGCCAGCAACGTCGGTTCGAGATGGCGCTCGATGACGC
CAACTACCTCTGATAGTTGAGTCGATACTTCGGCGATCACCGCTTCCCTCATACTCTTCCTTTTTCAATA
TTATTGAAGCATTTATCAGGGTTATTGTCTCATGAGCGGATACATATTTGAATGTATTTAGAAAAATAAA
CAAATAGCTAGCTCACTCGGTCGCTACGCTCCGGGCGTGAGACTGCGGCGGGCGCTGCGGACACATACAA
AGTTACCCACAGATTCCGTGGATAAGCAGGGGACTAACATGTGAGGCAAAACAGCAGGGCCGCGCCGGTG
GCGTTTTTCCATAGGCTCCGCCCTCCTGCCAGAGTTCACATAAACAGACGCTTTTCCGGTGCATCTGTGG
GAGCCGTTAGGCTCAACCATGAATCTGACAGTACGGGCGAAACCCGACAGGACTTAAAGATCCCCACCGT
TTCCGGCGGGTCGCTCCCTCTTGCGCTCTCCTGTTCCGACCCTGCCGTTTACCGGATACCTGTTCCGCCT
TTCTCCCTTACGGGAAGTGTGGCGCTTTCTCATAGCTCACACACTGGTATCTCGGCTCGGTGTAGGTCGT
TCGCTCCAAGCTGGGCTGTAAGCAAGAACTCCCCGTTCAGCCCGACTGCTGCGCCTTATCCGGTAACTGT
TCACTTGAGTCCAACCCGGAAAAGCACGGTAAAACGCCACTGGCAGCAGCCATTGGTAACTGGGAGTTCG
CAGAGGATTTGTTTAGCTAAACACGCGGTTGCTCTTGAAGTGTGCGCCAAAGTCCGGCTACACTGGAAGG
ACAGATTTGGTTGCTGTGCTCTGCGAAAGCCAGTTACCACGGTTAAGTCAGTTGGGGAACTGCTTAACCT
TCGATCAAACCACCTCCCCAGGTGGTTTTTTCGTTTACAGGGCAAAAGATTACGCGCAGAAAAAAAGGAT
CTCAAGAAGATCCTTTGATCTTTTCTACTGAACCGCTCTAGATTTCAGTGCAATTTATCTCTTCAAATGT
AGCACCTGAAGTCAGCCCCATACGATATAAGTTGTAATTCTCATGTTAGTCATGCCCCGCGCCCACAGGA
AGGAGCTGACTGGGTTGAAGGCTCTCAAGGGCATCGGTCGAGATCCCGGTGCCTAATGAGTGAGCTAACT
TACATTAATTGCGTTGCGCGAATTCACGAGATCTGCGGATGGGCAGTATTGGCGCTGAACGCCTGCTGGC
GCGTATTCGTGGCGGATTATTGAACTGTTGTTCAAGCGTGGTTTCCTGACCAAAAAAGGGCGCTATATCC
ACTCCACCGACGCCGGAAAAGCGCTATTCCATTCGCTGCCGGAGATGGCGACGCGACCGGACATGACCGC
GCACTGGGAATCGGTGCTGACGCAAATCAGCGAAAAGCAGTGTCGCTATCAGGACTTTATGCAGCCGCTG
GTGGGGACGCTATATCAGCTTATTGATCAAGCCAAACGTACGCCGGTGCGGCAGTTTCGCGGCATTGTGG
CTCCGGGCAGTGGTGGCAGTGCTGATAAGAAAAAGGCTGCACCGCGTAAACGTAGTGCGAAAAAAAGTCC
GCCAGCAGATGAAGTCGGAAGCGGGGCGATAGCGTAAGCGAGTGAATCTTTCGTGCTATTCGAGTCATAT
TCTGAAATATCCAGCGGATCAAGAAAATTCGTTGGATATTTTTTTTGCATGGATAAAATTATCGCCTCTA
AAGTATGTAATAACAGGGAATGTGCCATCCTCAATCTCTACCTACTCTCACTTACTCTTATCCTGCGGGG
AATGTATACAGTTCATGTATATATTCCCCGCTTTTTTTTTGGATCTAGGAGGAAGGATCTATGGCGAGTA
GCGAAGACGTTATCAAAGAGTTCATGCGTTTCAAAGTTCGTATGGAAGGTTCCGTTAACGGTCACGAGTT
CGAAATCGAAGGTGAAGGTGAAGGTCGTCCGTACGAAGGTACCCAGACCGCTAAACTGAAAGTTACCAAA
GGTGGTCCGCTGCCGTTCGCTTGGGACATCCTGTCCCCGCAGTTCCAGTACGGTTCCAAAGCTTACGTTA
AACACCCGGCTGACATCCCGGACTACCTGAAACTGTCCTTCCCGGAAGGTTTCAAATGGGAACGTGTTAT
GAACTTCGAAGACGGTGGTGTTGTTACCGTTACCCAGGACTCCTCCCTGCAAGACGGTGAGTTCATCTAC
AAAGTTAAACTGCGTGGTACCAACTTCCCGTCCGACGGTCCGGTTATGCAGAAAAAAACCATGGGTTGGG
AAGCTTCCACCGAACGTATGTACCCGGAAGACGGTGCTCTGAAAGGTGAAATCAAAATGCGTCTGAAACT
GAAAGACGGTGGTCACTACGACGCTGAAGTTAAAACCACCTACATGGCTAAAAAACCGGTTCAGCTGCCG
GGTGCTTACAAAACCGACATCAAACTGGACATCACCTCCCACAACGAAGACTACACCATCGTTGAACAGT
ACGAACGTGCTGAAGGTCGTCACTCCACCGGTGCTTAAGGATCCAAACTCGAGTAAGGATCTCCAGGCAT
CAAATAAAACGAAAGGCTCAGTCGAAAGACTGGGCCTTTCGTTTTATCTGTTGTTTGTCGGTGAACGCTC
TCTACTAGAGTCACACTGGCTCACCTTCGGGTGGGCCTTTCTGCGTTTATA
Features (pLannotate 1.2.2; 7 found; start..end, strand, type, name):
    171..962     -  CDS            SmR: aminoglycoside adenylyltransferase (Murphy, 1985); aadA; confers resistance to spectinomycin and streptomycin
    963..1054    -  promoter       AmpR promoter: bla
   1102..1840    -  rep_origin     CloDF13 ori: Plasmids containing the CloDF13 (CDF) origin of replication can be propagated in E. coli cells that contain additional plasmids with compatible origins.
   1945..2484    +  CDS            topB (fragment): TOP3_ECOLI - Experimental evidence at protein level: Swiss-Prot protein existence level 1. Releases the supercoiling and torsional tension of DNA, which is introduced during the DNA replication and transcription, by transiently cleaving and rejoining one strand of the DNA duplex. Introduces a single-strand break via transesterification at a target site in duplex DNA. The scissile phosphodiester is attacked by the catalytic tyrosine of the enzyme, resulting in the formation of a DNA- (5'-phosphotyrosyl)-enzyme intermediate and the expulsion of a 3'-OH DNA strand. The free DNA strand then underg
   2721..3398    +  CDS            mRFP1: monomeric derivative of DsRed (Campbell et al., 2002)
   3431..3502    +  terminator     rrnB T1 terminator: transcription terminator T1 from the E. coli rrnB gene
   3518..3545    +  terminator     T7Te terminator: phage T7 early transcription terminator
