[The description below was written by a language model from this plasmid's Addgene catalogue record and pLannotate feature annotations shown in this document.]
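Description:
pJBL6661 is a small (about 3.6 kb) low-copy bacterial expression plasmid built on a CloDF13 (CDF) backbone for use in E. coli. It replicates from the CloDF13 origin, which is compatible with other common origin classes and so allows the plasmid to be maintained alongside additional plasmids in the same cell. Selection is with spectinomycin, conferred by the aadA aminoglycoside adenylyltransferase gene (SmR), which is annotated as being driven by the bla (AmpR) promoter.

The payload is summarised in the record as "Pb1762 - TARGET8 - mCherry", a red fluorescent reporter placed behind a promoter named Pb1762 and an element named TARGET8. Neither element is annotated as such in the feature table. However, the region upstream of the reporter is flagged as a fragment of E. coli topB. This most likely reflects native E. coli genomic sequence carried along with the promoter region rather than an intended coding insert, though the record does not say so explicitly. The gap between this fragment and the reporter would be the expected location of TARGET8. The reporter coding sequence is labelled mRFP1 by the automated annotation, which is consistent with mCherry because mCherry is a close derivative of mRFP1. Transcription is terminated by the tandem rrnB T1 and T7Te terminators.

Judging from the associated publication title on riboregulated switchable feedback promoters, the construct appears to serve as a fluorescent readout in which a promoter's output is additionally gated by an RNA regulatory target sequence. The regulator would presumably be supplied from a compatible second plasmid, but the record does not describe the regulator or the inducing conditions.
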