Addgene plasmid #139138: pJBL6661
Purpose: Pb1762 - TARGET8 - mCherry
Depositing lab: Julius Lucks. Depositing organization: Northwestern University. Publication: Dynamic Control of Gene Expression with Riboregulated Switchable Feedback Promoters. Glasscock CJ, Biggs BW, Lazar JT, Arnold JH, Burdette LA, Valdes A, Kang MK, Tullman-Ercek D, Tyo KEJ, Lucks JB. ACS Synth Biol. 2021 May 21;10(5):1199-1213. doi: 10.1021/acssynbio.1c00015. Epub 2021 Apr 9. PubMed 33834762.
Backbone
  Vector backbone: CloCDF
  Vector type: Bacterial Expression
Growth in bacteria
  Bacterial resistance: Spectinomycin, 50 μg/mL
  Growth temperature: 37°C
  Growth strain: NEB Stable
  Copy number: Low Copy
Gene/Insert
  Gene/Insert name: mCherry
  Species: Synthetic
  Mutation: N/A
  Cloning method: Gibson Cloning
Terms and licenses: Academic/Nonprofit Terms; Industry Terms: Not Available to Industry
Depositor comments: Please visit https://www.biorxiv.org/content/10.1101/529180v1 for bioRxiv preprint.
How to cite: pJBL6661 was a gift from Julius Lucks (Addgene plasmid # 139138 ; http://n2t.net/addgene:139138 ; RRID:Addgene_139138)
